Addgene plasmid #97308: AAV_Actb HMEJ donor_U6_sgRNA_EF1a_GFP_polyA
Purpose: HMEJ donor for fusing a p2A-mCherry reporter to mouse Actb. EGFP driven by EF1a promoter and U6-driven sgRNAs targeting Actb. AAV backbone.
Depositing lab: Hui Yang. Depositing organization: Center for Excellence in Brain Science and Intelligence Technology, Chinese Academy of Sciences. Publication: Homology-mediated end joining-based targeted integration using CRISPR/Cas9. Yao X, Wang X, Hu X, Liu Z, Liu J, Zhou H, Shen X, Wei Y, Huang Z, Ying W, Wang Y, Nie YH, Zhang CC, Li S, Cheng L, Wang Q, Wu Y, Huang P, Sun Q, Shi L, Yang H. Cell Res. 2017 May 19. doi: 10.1038/cr.2017.76. PubMed 28524166.
Backbone
  Vector backbone: pAAV
  Vector type: Mammalian Expression, Mouse Targeting, AAV
Growth in bacteria
  Bacterial resistance: Ampicillin, 100 μg/mL
  Growth temperature: 37°C
  Growth strain: NEB Stable
  Copy number: High Copy
Gene/Insert
  Gene/Insert name: Actb HMEJ donor (alt name: Actb HMEJ template)
  gRNA/shRNA sequence: agtccgcctagaagcacttg
  Species: Synthetic
  Insert size (bp): 2431
  Promoter: U6, EF1a
  Cloning method: Restriction Enzyme; 5′ cloning site unknown (unknown if destroyed); 3′ cloning site unknown (unknown if destroyed)
Terms and licenses: Academic/Nonprofit Terms; Industry Terms: Not Available to Industry
Depositor comments: INSERT2:EGFP driven by EF1a promoter; INSERT3:U6-driven sgRNAs targeting Actb
How to cite: AAV_Actb HMEJ donor_U6_sgRNA_EF1a_GFP_polyA was a gift from Hui Yang (Addgene plasmid # 97308 ; http://n2t.net/addgene:97308 ; RRID:Addgene_97308)
