[The description below was written by a language model from this plasmid's Addgene catalogue record.]
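Description:
AAV_Actb HMEJ donor_U6_sgRNA_EF1a_GFP_polyA is an adeno-associated virus transfer plasmid built on a pAAV backbone and intended for targeted knock-in at the mouse Actb locus. It is catalogued as a mammalian expression, mouse targeting and AAV vector, is maintained in bacteria as a high-copy plasmid under ampicillin selection, and is propagated in a recombination-reduced strain, which is common for plasmids carrying the repeat-prone inverted terminal repeats of AAV vectors. No feature table accompanies the record, so the exact positions and order of elements, the origin of replication and the identity of the polyadenylation signal named in the title are not stated.

The construct combines three functional units. The main insert, about 2.4 kb and synthetic in origin, is a homology-mediated end joining (HMEJ) donor designed to fuse a p2A-mCherry reporter to Actb, so that correct integration yields mCherry co-translated with beta-actin and released by the self-cleaving 2A peptide. In the HMEJ strategy, the donor cassette is flanked by homology arms and by sgRNA target sites, so that Cas9 cuts both the genome and the donor to release a linear template with homologous ends; the arm lengths in this plasmid are not given in the record. A U6 promoter drives the sgRNA targeting Actb, and an EF1a promoter drives EGFP, which marks transfected or transduced cells independently of integration. Cas9 is not listed as part of this plasmid and would therefore need to be supplied separately. The construct is used for assessing or achieving CRISPR/Cas9-mediated targeted integration in mouse cells or tissues, with mCherry reporting knock-in.
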