>Addgene plasmid #97308 | AAV_Actb HMEJ donor_U6_sgRNA_EF1a_GFP_polyA | depositor partial sequence | sequence record 178902 | U6_Actb-sgRNA_gRNA scaffold
GAGGGCCTATTTCCCATGATTCCTTCATATTTGCATATACGATACAAGGCTGTTAGAGAGATAATTGGAA
TTAATTTGACTGTAAACACAAAGATATTAGTACAAAATACGTGACGTAGAAAGTAATAATTTCTTGGGTA
GTTTGCAGTTTTAAAATTATGTTTTAAAATGGACTATCATATGCTTACCGTAACTTGAAAGTATTTCGAT
TTCTTGGCTTTATATATCTTGTGGAAAGGACGAAACACCGAGTCCGCCTAGAAGCACTTGGTTTTAGAGC
TAGAAATAGCAAGTTAAAATAAGGCTAGTCCGTTATCAACTTGAAAAAGTGGCACCGAGTCGGTGC
